Addgene plasmid #50637: pHIS3p:yomWasabi-Tub1+3'UTR::URA3
Depositing lab: Wei-Lih Lee. Depositing organization: University of Massachusetts, Amherst. Publication: Improved Plasmids for Fluorescent Protein Tagging of Microtubules in Saccharomyces cerevisiae. Markus SM, Omer S, Baranowski K, Lee WL. Traffic. 2015 Jul;16(7):773-86. doi: 10.1111/tra.12276. Epub 2015 Apr 28. PubMed 25711127.
Backbone
  Vector backbone: pFA6a
  Vector type: Yeast Expression
  Selectable markers: URA3
Growth in bacteria
  Bacterial resistance: Ampicillin, 100 μg/mL
  Growth temperature: 37°C
  Growth strain: DH5alpha
  Copy number: High Copy
Gene/Insert
  Gene/Insert name: yomWasabi-Tub1 (alt name: yomWasabi-a-tubulin)
  Species: S. cerevisiae (budding yeast)
  Insert size (bp): 2174
  Promoter: HIS3p
  Tag / fusion protein: yomWasabi (N terminal on insert)
  Cloning method: Restriction Enzyme; 5′ cloning site XhoI (not destroyed); 3′ cloning site SalI (not destroyed)
  Sequencing primers: 5′ T7; 3′ SP6
Terms and licenses: Academic/Nonprofit Terms; Industry Terms: Not Available to Industry
How to cite: pHIS3p:yomWasabi-Tub1+3'UTR::URA3 was a gift from Wei-Lih Lee (Addgene plasmid # 50637 ; http://n2t.net/addgene:50637 ; RRID:Addgene_50637)
