[The description below was written by a language model from this plasmid's Addgene catalogue record and pLannotate feature annotations shown in this document.]
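Description:
pHIS3p:yomWasabi-Tub1+3'UTR::URA3 is a yeast expression plasmid built on the pFA6a backbone for fluorescently labelling microtubules in Saccharomyces cerevisiae. In E. coli it is maintained as a high-copy plasmid through a ColE1/pUC-type origin and selected with ampicillin via the β-lactamase gene. For yeast, it carries the S. cerevisiae URA3 gene under its own promoter, an auxotrophic marker that permits selection on medium lacking uracil and counterselection with 5-fluoroorotic acid. The feature table shows no yeast replication origin or centromere. This fits an integrating design, as the "::URA3" in the name also suggests, although the record does not spell out the integration strategy or target locus.

The payload is a fusion of yomWasabi to the N-terminus of Tub1, the budding yeast α-tubulin, driven by the HIS3 promoter. The "yo" prefix presumably indicates a yeast codon-optimised version of mWasabi, a constitutively fluorescent green protein derived from Clavularia. The annotated mWasabi and TUB1 coding regions lie in the same orientation and are separated by a short unannotated stretch whose nature the record does not explain. Sequence downstream of TUB1 corresponds to the native 3'UTR named in the title, and it extends far enough to pick up a small fragment annotated as ALO1. The cassette was cloned between XhoI and SalI sites, both retained. T7 and SP6 promoters flank the marker-plus-fusion region and serve as sequencing primer sites. Small rop, lacI and bom fragments are backbone remnants. The plasmid belongs to a set designed for improved live-cell imaging of microtubules, here in the green channel.
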