Features (pLannotate 1.2.2; 16 found; start..end, strand, type, name):
     88..123     -  CDS            rop (fragment): Rop protein, which maintains plasmids at low copy number; rop
    218..322     +  promoter       AmpR promoter: bla
    323..1183    +  CDS            AmpR: β-lactamase; bla; confers resistance to ampicillin, carbenicillin, and related antibiotics
   1354..1942    +  rep_origin     ori: high-copy-number ColE1/pMB1/pBR322/pUC origin of replication
   2125..2178    +  CDS            lacI (fragment): lac repressor; lacI; The lac repressor binds to the lac operator to inhibit transcription in E. coli. This inhibition can be relieved by adding lactose or isopropyl-β-D-thiogalactopyranoside (IPTG).
   2200..2218    +  promoter       T7 promoter: promoter for bacteriophage T7 RNA polymerase
   2254..2298    +  misc_feature   bom (fragment): basis of mobility region from pBR322
   2306..2521    +  promoter       URA3 promoter: S. cerevisiae URA3
   2522..3325    +  CDS            URA3: orotidine-5'-phosphate decarboxylase, required for uracil biosynthesis; S. cerevisiae URA3; yeast auxotrophic marker, counterselectable with 5-fluoroorotic acid (5-FOA)
   3404..3455    +  misc_feature   bom (fragment): basis of mobility region from pBR322
   3518..3704    +  promoter       HIS3 promoter: S. cerevisiae HIS3
   3711..4418    +  CDS            mWasabi: mWasabi is a basic (constitutively fluorescent) green fluorescent protein published in 2008, derived from Clavularia sp.. It has high acid sensitivity.
   4565..5881    +  CDS            TUB1: TBA1_YEAST - Experimental evidence at protein level: Swiss-Prot protein existence level 1. Tubulin is the major constituent of microtubules. It binds two moles of GTP, one at an exchangeable site on the beta chain and one at a non-exchangeable site on the alpha chain. From Saccharomyces cerevisiae (strain ATCC 204508 / S288c) (Baker's yeast).
   6454..6519    +  CDS            ALO1 (fragment): ALO_YEAST - Experimental evidence at protein level: Swiss-Prot protein existence level 1. Can oxidize L-gulono-1,4-lactone as well as D-arabinono-1,4- lactone and L-galactono-1,4-lactone. From Saccharomyces cerevisiae (strain ATCC 204508 / S288c) (Baker's yeast).
   6543..6561    -  promoter       SP6 promoter: promoter for bacteriophage SP6 RNA polymerase
   6624..6675    -  misc_feature   bom (fragment): basis of mobility region from pBR322
>Addgene plasmid #50637 | pHIS3p:yomWasabi-Tub1+3'UTR::URA3 | depositor full sequence | sequence record 75752 | Full Sequence
AACACCCGCTGACGCGCCCTGACGGGCTTGTCTGCTCCCGGCATCCGCTTACAGACAAGCTGTGACCGTC
TCCGGGAGCTGCATGTGTCAGAGGTTTTCACCGTCATCACCGAAACGCGCGAGACGAAAGGGCCTCGTGA
TACGCCTATTTTTATAGGTTAATGTCATGATAATAATGGTTTCTTAGACGTCAGGTGGCACTTTTCGGGG
AAATGTGCGCGGAACCCCTATTTGTTTATTTTTCTAAATACATTCAAATATGTATCCGCTCATGAGACAA
TAACCCTGATAAATGCTTCAATAATATTGAAAAAGGAAGAGTATGAGTATTCAACATTTCCGTGTCGCCC
TTATTCCCTTTTTTGCGGCATTTTGCCTTCCTGTTTTTGCTCACCCAGAAACGCTGGTGAAAGTAAAAGA
TGCTGAAGATCAGTTGGGTGCACGAGTGGGTTACATCGAACTGGATCTCAACAGCGGTAAGATCCTTGAG
AGTTTTCGCCCCGAAGAACGTTTTCCAATGATGAGCACTTTTAAAGTTCTGCTATGTGGCGCGGTATTAT
CCCGTATTGACGCCGGGCAAGAGCAACTCGGTCGCCGCATACACTATTCTCAGAATGACTTGGTTGAGTA
CTCACCAGTCACAGAAAAGCATCTTACGGATGGCATGACAGTAAGAGAATTATGCAGTGCTGCCATAACC
ATGAGTGATAACACTGCGGCCAACTTACTTCTGACAACGATCGGAGGACCGAAGGAGCTAACCGCTTTTT
TGCACAACATGGGGGATCATGTAACTCGCCTTGATCGTTGGGAACCGGAGCTGAATGAAGCCATACCAAA
CGACGAGCGTGACACCACGATGCCTGTAGCAATGGCAACAACGTTGCGCAAACTATTAACTGGCGAACTA
CTTACTCTAGCTTCCCGGCAACAATTAATAGACTGGATGGAGGCGGATAAAGTTGCAGGACCACTTCTGC
GCTCGGCCCTTCCGGCTGGCTGGTTTATTGCTGATAAATCTGGAGCCGGTGAGCGTGGGTCTCGCGGTAT
CATTGCAGCACTGGGGCCAGATGGTAAGCCCTCCCGTATCGTAGTTATCTACACGACGGGGAGTCAGGCA
ACTATGGATGAACGAAATAGACAGATCGCTGAGATAGGTGCCTCACTGATTAAGCATTGGTAACTGTCAG
ACCAAGTTTACTCATATATACTTTAGATTGATTTAAAACTTCATTTTTAATTTAAAAGGATCTAGGTGAA
GATCCTTTTTGATAATCTCATGACCAAAATCCCTTAACGTGAGTTTTCGTTCCACTGAGCGTCAGACCCC
GTAGAAAAGATCAAAGGATCTTCTTGAGATCCTTTTTTTCTGCGCGTAATCTGCTGCTTGCAAACAAAAA
AACCACCGCTACCAGCGGTGGTTTGTTTGCCGGATCAAGAGCTACCAACTCTTTTTCCGAAGGTAACTGG
CTTCAGCAGAGCGCAGATACCAAATACTGTCCTTCTAGTGTAGCCGTAGTTAGGCCACCACTTCAAGAAC
TCTGTAGCACCGCCTACATACCTCGCTCTGCTAATCCTGTTACCAGTGGCTGCTGCCAGTGGCGATAAGT
CGTGTCTTACCGGGTTGGACTCAAGACGATAGTTACCGGATAAGGCGCAGCGGTCGGGCTGAACGGGGGG
TTCGTGCACACAGCCCAGCTTGGAGCGAACGACCTACACCGAACTGAGATACCTACAGCGTGAGCATTGA
GAAAGCGCCACGCTTCCCGAAGGGAGAAAGGCGGACAGGTATCCGGTAAGCGGCAGGGTCGGAACAGGAG
AGCGCACGAGGGAGCTTCCAGGGGGAAACGCCTGGTATCTTTATAGTCCTGTCGGGTTTCGCCACCTCTG
ACTTGAGCGTCGATTTTTGTGATGCTCGTCAGGGGGGCGGAGCCTATGGAAAAACGCCAGCAACGCGGCC
TTTTTACGGTTCCTGGCCTTTTGCTGGCCTTTTGCTCACATGTTCTTTCCTGCGTTATCCCCTGATTCTG
TGGATAACCGTATTACCGCCTTTGAGTGAGCTGATACCGCTCGCCGCAGCCGAACGACCGAGCGCAGCGA
GTCAGTGAGCGAGGAAGCGGAAGAGCGCCCAATACGCAAACCGCCTCTCCCCGCGCGTTGGCCGATTCAT
TAATGCAGGTTAACCTGGCTTATCGAAATTAATACGACTCACTATAGGGAGACCGGCAGATCCGCGGCCG
CATAGGCCACTAGTTAACTATGCGGCATCAGAGCAGATTGTACTGAGAGTGCACCATACCACCTTTTCAA
TTCATCATTTTTTTTTTATTCTTTTTTTTGATTTCGGTTTCCTTGAAATTTTTTTGATTCGGTAATCTCC
GAACAGAAGGAAGAACGAAGGAAGGAGCACAGACTTAGATTGGTATATATACGCATATGTAGTGTTGAAG
AAACATGAAATTGCCCAGTATTCTTAACCCAACTGCACAGAACAAAAACCTGCAGGAAACGAAGATAAAT
CATGTCGAAAGCTACATATAAGGAACGTGCTGCTACTCATCCTAGTCCTGTTGCTGCCAAGCTATTTAAT
ATCATGCACGAAAAGCAAACAAACTTGTGTGCTTCATTGGATGTTCGTACCACCAAGGAATTACTGGAGT
TAGTTGAAGCATTAGGTCCCAAAATTTGTTTACTAAAAACACATGTGGATATCTTGACTGATTTTTCCAT
GGAGGGCACAGTTAAGCCGCTAAAGGCATTATCCGCCAAGTACAATTTTTTACTCTTCGAAGACAGAAAA
TTTGCTGACATTGGTAATACAGTCAAATTGCAGTACTCTGCGGGTGTATACAGAATAGCAGAATGGGCAG
ACATTACGAATGCACACGGTGTGGTGGGCCCAGGTATTGTTAGCGGTTTGAAGCAGGCGGCAGAAGAAGT
AACAAAGGAACCTAGAGGCCTTTTGATGTTAGCAGAATTGTCATGCAAGGGCTCCCTATCTACTGGAGAA
TATACTAAGGGTACTGTTGACATTGCGAAGAGCGACAAAGATTTTGTTATCGGCTTTATTGCTCAAAGAG
ACATGGGTGGAAGAGATGAAGGTTACGATTGGTTGATTATGACACCCGGTGTGGGTTTAGATGACAAGGG
AGACGCATTGGGTCAACAGTATAGAACCGTGGATGATGTGGTCTCTACAGGATCTGACATTATTATTGTT
GGAAGAGGACTATTTGCAAAGGGAAGGGATGCTAAGGTAGAGGGTGAACGTTACAGAAAAGCAGGCTGGG
AAGCATATTTGAGAAGATGCGGCCAGCAAAACTAAAAAACTGTATTATAAGTAAATGCATGTATACTAAA
CTCACAAATTAGAGCTTCAATTTAATTATATCAGTTATTACCCTATGCGGTGTGAAATACCGCACAGATG
CGTAAGGAGAAAATACCGCATCAGGGGCGCGCCTTAATTAACCACTAAAGGGAACAAAAGCTGGTACCCT
ATTACTCTTGGCCTCCTCTAGTACACTCTATATTTTTTTATGCCTCGGTAATGATTTTCATTTTTTTTTT
CCACCTAGCGGATGACTCTTTTTTTTTCTTAGCGATTGGCATTATCACATAATGAATTATACATTATATA
AAGTAATGTGATTTCTTCGAAGAATATACTAAAAAATGAGCAGGCAAGATAAACGAAGGCAAAGCTCGAG
ATGGTAAGTAAAGGTGAAGAGACAACTATGGGGGTAATCAAACCAGACATGAAGATCAAACTGAAAATGG
AAGGTAACGTTAATGGCCACGCGTTTGTTATTGAAGGTGAAGGAGAGGGGAAACCTTACGACGGAACCAA
CACTATCAATTTGGAGGTTAAGGAAGGTGCACCATTACCATTCAGCTATGACATCTTAACAACTGCATTT
TCATACGGCAACAGAGCTTTTACCAAGTACCCTGACGATATACCAAATTACTTCAAACAATCCTTTCCTG
AAGGTTATTCATGGGAGAGAACAATGACGTTTGAAGATAAGGGCATTGTCAAGGTCAAATCTGACATTTC
TATGGAAGAGGATTCATTCATCTACGAGATTCACCTCAAGGGCGAAAACTTCCCACCAAATGGTCCAGTG
ATGCAAAAGGAAACTACTGGATGGGATGCTTCTACAGAAAGGATGTACGTGAGAGATGGAGTCTTAAAAG
GTGATGTTAAAATGAAGTTGCTACTTGAAGGTGGTGGCCATCATAGAGTTGATTTCAAAACAATCTACAG
AGCCAAAAAGGCTGTAAAACTTCCTGATTATCATTTTGTGGATCATCGTATAGAAATTCTAAACCACGAC
AAAGATTACAATAAGGTCACTGTTTATGAAATAGCAGTTGCCAGAAATTCTACAGATGGAATGGATGAAT
TGTACAAAGGATCCATGAGAGAAGTTATTAGTATTAATGGTATGTTCGATTTGCCCGTCCAGGCTAGATC
TTTTTTTTGTTAGTTCATTTTGGCGTTTCATCTTTCATTACTAACTTCAACGCAAAATTTTTTTTTTTTT
GATTTCTCTTTACAGTCGGTCAAGCTGGTTGTCAGATTGGTAATGCCTGTTGGGAATTATATTCCCTTGA
GCACGGTATTAAGCCGGATGGACATCTAGAAGATGGCCTTTCAAAGCCGAAGGGAGGAGAAGAGGGTTTC
TCCACGTTTTTCCATGAAACCGGCTACGGTAAGTTCGTTCCAAGGGCTATTTACGTGGATTTAGAGCCCA
ACGTTATTGACGAAGTCCGTAACGGTCCTTACAAGGACTTGTTCCATCCAGAACAGTTGATCAGTGGTAA
GGAGGACGCGGCTAATAATTATGCAAGAGGCCATTACACCGTTGGTAGAGAAATTTTGGGCGATGTTCTG
GATAGGATTAGAAAACTGGCAGACCAATGTGATGGGTTACAAGGGTTCTTGTTTACCCATTCTCTTGGTG
GTGGTACTGGTTCCGGTCTAGGGTCCTTACTGTTGGAAGAACTATCCGCTGAATACGGTAAGAAATCCAA
GCTGGAATTTGCCGTATACCCTGCTCCACAAGTGTCTACTTCTGTGGTTGAGCCTTACAACACAGTTTTA
ACTACACATACTACATTGGAACATGCAGATTGTACTTTCATGGTCGATAATGAGGCTATTTACGACATGT
GCAAAAGAAACTTGGATATCCCAAGACCAAGCTTTGCAAACTTAAACAACCTAATTGCTCAAGTGGTATC
ATCTGTTACAGCATCATTGAGATTCGACGGTTCATTAAATGTAGATTTGAACGAATTTCAAACCAATTTG
GTTCCATATCCAAGAATTCATTTCCCCTTAGTTTCATATTCTCCAGTCTTATCCAAATCAAAGGCATTCC
ATGAGTCCAACTCTGTGTCAGAAATTACAAACGCTTGTTTTGAACCTGGTAACCAGATGGTCAAGTGTGA
TCCAAGAGATGGTAAATACATGGCTACTTGTCTGTTATACAGGGGTGATGTGGTAACAAGAGATGTTCAA
AGAGCTGTCGAGCAGGTGAAAAACAAGAAGACCGTCCAATTGGTTGATTGGTGTCCAACTGGTTTCAAGA
TCGGTATTTGCTACGAACCTCCAACTGCCACACCAAACTCACAATTGGCCACTGTGGATAGGGCCGTCTG
TATGTTGTCAAATACCACATCCATTGCTGAGGCTTGGAAGAGAATCGATAGAAAATTCGATTTAATGTAT
GCCAAACGTGCTTTCGTCCACTGGTATGTCGGTGAAGGTATGGAAGAAGGTGAATTCACCGAAGCTAGAG
AAGATTTGGCTGCTTTAGAAAGAGATTACATCGAAGTGGGTGCCGACTCATACGCTGAGGAAGAGGAATT
TTAAGGTTCACTCTCGCCCCCAACCTCCTTATCCTTTCTATATTTCAAGTATATTGTAAAAAAAAAAATT
CCCCCTACTGTTATATCTCTTTGGTGATATCTTATCTATAATCTACTTATTATATTTCTCTAATATCTAT
GTACAAAAAATAAAAAAAAAAACCATTCTCCTTCTCTAACCTGCATTTGATGAAAGCTTAGTAAGTCTCA
TCGTAGTTGATGGGCCAAAGACATTTGTACTTGTTTCATCAGATTCTTACATCACCCATTTCCATGATTA
TTTCACGGATTTCATTAGTAATTGCATTTTTGTATCCCTAGTTCCTTTTCTCCCGCCTTGCCGTCGAATT
GAAAAAAAAAATGGAAATGAGGACATCTTCCATTGATATCCAGGACAAAGCAAGAGTAGAAGTAACTATT
AGCAAGGAGAATTCCAAAAATAGTGAACTTCAAGGTAAGCAGATCTATAGTTTCAATATCTGATTTTCTG
CTTTTCAAAACTTAAAATTCATTAGAAGGTAAAACAAGAACCCGTAAAATTAAAGTTACCGATATTATCA
GGTTTTTCACCCCATGTCTACTATCCCATTTAGAAAGAACTATGTGTTCAAAAACTGGGCCGGTCGACCT
GCAGCGTACGAAGCTTCAGCTGGCGGCCGCGTTCTATAGTGTCACCTAAATCGTATGTGTATGATACATA
AGGTTATGTATTAATTGTAGCCGCGTTCTAACGACAATATGTCCATATGGTGCACTCTCAGTACAATCTG
CTCTGATGCCGCATAGTTAAGCCAGCCCCGACACCCGCC
