>Addgene plasmid #50637 | pHIS3p:yomWasabi-Tub1+3'UTR::URA3 | addgene partial sequence | sequence record 76862 | T7 5'-TAATACGACTCACTATAGGG-3'
GAGCAGATTGTACTGAGAGTGCACCATACCACCTTTTCAATTCATCATTTTTTTTTTATTCTTTTTTTTG
ATTTCGGTTTCCTTGAAATTTTTTTGATTCGGTAATCTCCGAACAGAAGGAAGAACGAAGGAAGGAGCAC
AGACTTAGATTGGTATATATACGCATATGTAGTGTTGAAGAAACATGAAATTGCCCAGTATTCTTAACCC
AACTGCACAGAACAAAAACCTGCAGGAAACGAAGATAAATCATGTCGAAAGCTACATATAAGGAACGTGC
TGCTACTCATCCTAGTCCTGTTGCTGCCAAGCTATTTAATATCATGCACGAAAAGCAAACAAACTTGTGT
GCTTCATTGGATGTTCGTACCACCAAGGAATTACTGGAGTTAGTTGAAGCATTAGGTCCCAAAATTTGTT
TACTAAAAACACATGTGGATATCTTGACTGATTTTTCCATGGAGGGCACAGTTAAGCCGCTAAAGGCATT
ATCCGCCAAGTACAATTTTTTACTCTTCGAAGACAGAAAATTTGCTGACATTGGTAATACAGTCAAATTG
CAGTACTCTGCGGGTGTATACAGAATAGCAGAATGGGCAGACATTACGAATGCACACGGTGTGGTGGGCC
CAGGTATTGTTAGCGGTTTGAAGCAGGCGGCAGAAGAAGTAACAAAGGAACCTAGAGGCCTTTTGATGTT
AGCAGAATTGTCATGCAAGGGCTCCCTATCTACTGGAGAATATACTAAGGGTACTGTTGACATTGCGAAG
AGCGACAAAGATTTTGTTATCGGCTTTATTGCTCAAAGAGACATGGGTGGAAGAGATGAAGGTTACGATT
GGTTGATTATGACACCCGGTGTGGGTTTAGATGACAAGGGAGACGCATTGGGTCAACAGTATAGAACCGT
GGATGATGTGGTCTCTACAG
