>Addgene plasmid #50637 | pHIS3p:yomWasabi-Tub1+3'UTR::URA3 | addgene partial sequence | sequence record 77467 | yTUB1-R 5'-TTGCGTTGAAGTTAGTAATGAAAGA-3'
TCTAGCCTGGACGGGCAAATCGAACATACCATTAATACTAATAACTTCTCTCATGGATCCTTTGTACAAT
TCATCCATTCCATCTGTAGAATTTCTGGCAACTGCTATTTCATAAACAGTGACCTTATTGTAATCTTTGT
CGTGGTTTAGAATTTCTATACGATGATCCACAAAATGATAATCAGGAAGTTTTACAGCCTTTTTGGCTCT
GTAGATTGTTTTGAAATCAACTCTATGATGGCCACCACCTTCAAGTAGCAACTTCATTTTAACATCACCT
TTTAAGACTCCATCTCTCACGTACATCCTTTCTGTAGAAGCATCCCATCCAGTAGTTTCCTTTTGCATCA
CTGGACCATTTGGTGGGAAGTTTTCGCCCTTGAGGTGAATCTCGTAGATGAATGAATCCTCTTCCATAGA
AATGTCAGATTTGACCTTGACAATGCCCTTATCTTCAAACGTCATTGTTCTCTCCCATGAATAACCTTCA
GGAAAGGATTGTTTGAAGTAATTTGGTATATCGTCAGGGTACTTGGTAAAAGCTCTGTTGCCGTATGAAA
ATGCAGTTGTTAAGATGTCATAGCTGAATGGTAATGGTGCACCTTCCTTAACCTCCAAATTGATAGTGTT
GGTTCCGTCGTAAGGTTTCCCCTCTCCTTCACCTTCAATAACAAACGCGTGGCCATTAACGTTACCTTCC
ATTTTCAGTTTGATCTTCATGTCTGGTTTGATTACCCCCATAGTTGTCTCTTCACCTTTACTTACCATCT
CGAGCTTTGCCTTCGTTTATCTTGCCTGCTCATTTTTTAGTATATTCTTCGAAGAAATCACATTACTTTA
TATAA
