>Addgene plasmid #50637 | pHIS3p:yomWasabi-Tub1+3'UTR::URA3 | addgene partial sequence | sequence record 78080 | Sp6 5'-ATTTAGGTGACACTATAG-3'
ACGCTGCAGGTCGACCGGCCCAGTTTTTGAACACATAGTTCTTTCTAAATGGGATAGTAGACATGGGGTG
AAAAACCTGATAATATCGGTAACTTTAATTTTACGGGTTCTTGTTTTACCTTCTAATGAATTTTAAGTTT
TGAAAAGCAGAAAATCAGATATTGAAACTATAGATCTGCTTACCTTGAAGTTCACTATTTTTGGAATTCT
CCTTGCTAATAGTTACTTCTACTCTTGCTTTGTCCTGGATATCAATGGAAGATGTCCTCATTTCCATTTT
TTTTTTCAATTCGACGGCAAGGCGGGAGAAAAGGAACTAGGGATACAAAAATGCAATTACTAATGAAATC
CGTGAAATAATCATGGAAATGGGTGATGTAAGAATCTGATGAAACAAGTACAAATGTCTTTGGCCCATCA
ACTACGATGAGACTTACTAAGCTTTCATCAAATGCAGGTTAGAGAAGGAGAATGGTTTTTTTTTTTATTT
TTTGTACATAGATATTAGAGAAATATAATAAGTAGATTATAGATAAGATATCACCAAAGAGATATAACAG
TAGGGGGAATTTTTTTTTTTACAATATACTTGAAATATAGAAAGGATAAGGAGGTTGGGGGCGAGAGTGA
ACCTTAAAATTCCTCTTCCTCAGCGTATGAGTCGGCACCCACTTCGATGTAATCTCTTTCTAAAGCAGCC
AAATCTTCTCTAGCTTCGGTGAATTCACCTTCTTCCATACCTTCACCGACATACCAGTGGACGAAAGCAC
GTTTGGCATACATTAAATCGAATTTTCTATCGATTCTCTTCCAAGCCTCAGCAATGGATGTGGTATTTGA
CAACATACAGACGGCCCTATCCACAG
